Addgene plasmid #129477: pAAV/CBA::EGFP-P2A-tC3-FLAG
Purpose: AAV2 transfer plasmid for truncated C3 tagged with FLAG with EGFP under control of the CBA promoter
Depositing lab: Robert Gross. Depositing organization: Emory University.
Backbone
  Vector backbone: pAAV/CBA::EGFP
  Backbone size w/o insert (bp): 5360
  Vector type: Mammalian Expression, AAV
Growth in bacteria
  Bacterial resistance: Ampicillin, 100 μg/mL
  Growth temperature: 37°C
  Growth strain: NEB Stable
  Copy number: High Copy
Gene/Insert
  Gene/Insert name: FLAG-tagged (C-terminus) truncated (AA173-201) exoenzyme C3 from C. botulinum, P2A, EGFP
  Species: C. botulinum, A. victoria, porcine teschovirus-1
  Insert size (bp): 179
  Promoter: CBA
  Cloning method: Restriction Enzyme; 5′ cloning site BsrGI (not destroyed); 3′ cloning site HindIII (not destroyed)
  Sequencing primers: 5′ GFP-fwd
Terms and licenses: Academic/Nonprofit Terms; Industry Terms: Not Available to Industry
Depositor comments: 29 aa of C3 transferase tagged with FLAG at the C-terminus was inserted downstream of EGFP following self-cleaving P2A in-frame using BsrGI/HindIII
How to cite: pAAV/CBA::EGFP-P2A-tC3-FLAG was a gift from Robert Gross (Addgene plasmid # 129477 ; http://n2t.net/addgene:129477 ; RRID:Addgene_129477)
