[The description below was written by a language model from this plasmid's Addgene catalogue record and pLannotate feature annotations shown in this document.]
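Description:
pAAV/CBA::EGFP-P2A-tC3-FLAG is an AAV2 transfer plasmid for mammalian expression, built on the pAAV/CBA::EGFP backbone. It is propagated in bacteria as a high-copy plasmid through a ColE1/pUC-type origin and selected with ampicillin via the β-lactamase gene. An f1 phage origin is also present in the backbone. The expression cassette is bounded by AAV2 inverted terminal repeats, which allow the intervening DNA to be replicated and packaged into recombinant AAV particles when helper functions are supplied. In the sequenced record the downstream ITR is annotated in full, whereas the upstream one is detected only as two short fragments. This may reflect the difficulty of sequencing these repeats or a partial deletion.

The payload is a single open reading frame in which EGFP is followed in frame by a porcine teschovirus P2A peptide and then a truncated form of the Clostridium botulinum C3 exoenzyme. This is a 29-residue fragment (amino acids 173–201) of the Rho ADP-ribosyltransferase, carrying a C-terminal FLAG tag, and it was inserted downstream of EGFP between BsrGI and HindIII sites. Ribosomal skipping at P2A yields separate EGFP and tC3-FLAG polypeptides from one transcript, so green fluorescence marks the cells that also produce the peptide. FLAG, which is not separately annotated in the feature table, permits immunodetection.

The catalogue names the promoter as CBA. The feature table instead annotates a CMV enhancer and CMV promoter followed by CMV and β-globin intron fragments, a discrepancy the record does not resolve. Transcripts terminate at a human growth hormone polyadenylation signal. The construct is intended for producing AAV vectors that deliver truncated C3 with a fluorescent reporter. The record does not state a specific experimental application.
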