Features (pLannotate 1.2.2; 19 found; start..end, strand, type, name):
     12..39      +  repeat_region  AAV2 ITR (fragment): inverted terminal repeat of adeno-associated virus serotype 2 inverted
     68..95      +  repeat_region  AAV2 ITR (fragment): inverted terminal repeat of adeno-associated virus serotype 2 inverted
    206..509     +  enhancer       CMV enhancer: human cytomegalovirus immediate early enhancer
    510..713     +  promoter       CMV promoter: human cytomegalovirus (CMV) immediate early promoter
    862..889     +  intron         CMV intron (fragment): modified intron A from human cytomegalovirus (CMV)
    894..1240    +  intron         β-globin intron (fragment): internally truncated intron from human β-globin
   1244..1291    +  CDS            HBB (fragment): HBB_COLGU - Experimental evidence at transcript level: Swiss-Prot protein existence level 2. Involved in oxygen transport from the lung to the various peripheral tissues. From Colobus guereza (Mantled guereza) (Eastern black-and-white colobus monkey).
   1348..2064    +  CDS            EGFP: EGFP is a basic (constitutively fluorescent) green fluorescent protein published in 1996, derived from Aequorea victoria. It is reported to be a rapidly-maturing weak dimer with moderate acid sensitivity.
   2065..2117    +  CDS            P2A (fragment): 2A peptide from porcine teschovirus-1 polyprotein Eukaryotic ribosomes fail to insert a peptide bond between the Gly and Pro residues, yielding separate polypeptides.
   2122..2223    +  CDS            C3 (fragment): ARC3_CBDP - Experimental evidence at protein level: Swiss-Prot protein existence level 1. ADP-ribosylates eukaryotic Rho and Rac proteins on an asparagine residue. From Clostridium botulinum D phage (Clostridium botulinum D bacteriophage).
   2272..2748    +  polyA_signal   hGH poly(A) signal: human growth hormone polyadenylation signal
   2788..2928    +  repeat_region  AAV2 ITR: inverted terminal repeat of adeno-associated virus serotype 2 inverted
   2933..2984    -  misc_feature   bom (fragment): basis of mobility region from pBR322
   3003..3458    +  rep_origin     f1 ori (sequence partly withheld): f1 bacteriophage origin of replication; arrow indicates direction of (+) strand synthesis
   3459..3508    -  misc_feature   bom (fragment): basis of mobility region from pBR322
   3610..3645    -  CDS            rop (fragment): Rop protein, which maintains plasmids at low copy number; rop
   3740..3844    +  promoter       AmpR promoter: bla
   3845..4705    +  CDS            AmpR: β-lactamase; bla; confers resistance to ampicillin, carbenicillin, and related antibiotics
   4876..5464    +  rep_origin     ori: high-copy-number ColE1/pMB1/pBR322/pUC origin of replication
>Addgene plasmid #129477 | pAAV/CBA::EGFP-P2A-tC3-FLAG | addgene full sequence | sequence record 384592 | Addgene NGS Result
CCTGCAGGCAGCTGCGCGCTCGCTCGCTCACTGAGGCCGCCCGGGCGTCGGGCGACCTTTGGTCGCCCGG
CCTCAGTGAGCGAGCGAGCGCGCAGAGAGGGAGTGGCCAACTCCATCACTAGGGGTTCCTGCGGCCGCAC
GCGTCTAGTTATTAATAGTAATCAATTACGGGGTCATTAGTTCATAGCCCATATATGGAGTTCCGCGTTA
CATAACTTACGGTAAATGGCCCGCCTGGCTGACCGCCCAACGACCCCCGCCCATTGACGTCAATAATGAC
GTATGTTCCCATAGTAACGCCAATAGGGACTTTCCATTGACGTCAATGGGTGGAGTATTTACGGTAAACT
GCCCACTTGGCAGTACATCAAGTGTATCATATGCCAAGTACGCCCCCTATTGACGTCAATGACGGTAAAT
GGCCCGCCTGGCATTATGCCCAGTACATGACCTTATGGGACTTTCCTACTTGGCAGTACATCTACGTATT
AGTCATCGCTATTACCATGGTGATGCGGTTTTGGCAGTACATCAATGGGCGTGGATAGCGGTTTGACTCA
CGGGGATTTCCAAGTCTCCACCCCATTGACGTCAATGGGAGTTTGTTTTGGCACCAAAATCAACGGGACT
TTCCAAAATGTCGTAACAACTCCGCCCCATTGACGCAAATGGGCGGTAGGCGTGTACGGTGGGAGGTCTA
TATAAGCAGAGCTCGTTTAGTGAACCGTCAGATCGCCTGGAGACGCCATCCACGCTGTTTTGACCTCCAT
AGAAGACACCGGGACCGATCCAGCCTCCGCGGATTCGAATCCCGGCCGGGAACGGTGCATTGGAACGCGG
ATTCCCCGTGCCAAGAGTGACGTAAGTACCGCCTATAGAGTCTATAGGCCCACAAAAAATGCTTTCTTCT
TTTAATATACTTTTTTGTTTATCTTATTTCTAATACTTTCCCTAATCTCTTTCTTTCAGGGCAATAATGA
TACAATGTATCATGCCTCTTTGCACCATTCTAAAGAATAACAGTGATAATTTCTGGGTTAAGGCAATAGC
AATATTTCTGCATATAAATATTTCTGCATATAAATTGTAACTGATGTAAGAGGTTTCATATTGCTAATAG
CAGCTACAATCCAGCTACCATTCTGCTTTTATTTTATGGTTGGGATAAGGCTGGATTATTCTGAGTCCAA
GCTAGGCCCTTTTGCTAATCATGTTCATACCTCTTATCTTCCTCCCACAGCTCCTGGGCAACGTGCTGGT
CTGTGTGCTGGCCCATCACTTTGGCAAAGAATTGGGATTCGAACATCGATTGAATTCCCCGGGGATCCCC
GGGTACCGGTCGCCACCATGGTGAGCAAGGGCGAGGAGCTGTTCACCGGGGTGGTGCCCATCCTGGTCGA
GCTGGACGGCGACGTAAACGGCCACAAGTTCAGCGTGTCCGGCGAGGGCGAGGGCGATGCCACCTACGGC
AAGCTGACCCTGAAGTTCATCTGCACCACCGGCAAGCTGCCCGTGCCCTGGCCCACCCTCGTGACCACCC
TGACCTACGGCGTGCAGTGCTTCAGCCGCTACCCCGACCACATGAAGCAGCACGACTTCTTCAAGTCCGC
CATGCCCGAAGGCTACGTCCAGGAGCGCACCATCTTCTTCAAGGACGACGGCAACTACAAGACCCGCGCC
GAGGTGAAGTTCGAGGGCGACACCCTGGTGAACCGCATCGAGCTGAAGGGCATCGACTTCAAGGAGGACG
GCAACATCCTGGGGCACAAGCTGGAGTACAACTACAACAGCCACAACGTCTATATCATGGCCGACAAGCA
GAAGAACGGCATCAAGGTGAACTTCAAGATCCGCCACAACATCGAGGACGGCAGCGTGCAGCTCGCCGAC
CACTACCAGCAGAACACCCCCATCGGCGACGGCCCCGTGCTGCTGCCCGACAACCACTACCTGAGCACCC
AGTCCGCCCTGAGCAAAGACCCCAACGAGAAGCGCGATCACATGGTCCTGCTGGAGTTCGTGACCGCCGC
CGGGATCACTCTCGGCATGGACGAGCTGTACAAGGCCACGAACTTCTCTCTGTTAAAGCAAGCAGGAGAT
GTTGAAGAAAACCCCGGGCCTGTAGCAAAAGGCTCAAAGGCAGGATATATTGACCCTATTAGTGCTTTTG
CAGGACAACTTGAAATGTTGCTTCCTAGACATAGTACTGACTACAAAGACGATGACGACAAGTAGAAGCT
TGCCTCGAGCAGCGCTGCTCGAGAGATCTACGGGTGGCATCCCTGTGACCCCTCCCCAGTGCCTCTCCTG
GCCCTGGAAGTTGCCACTCCAGTGCCCACCAGCCTTGTCCTAATAAAATTAAGTTGCATCATTTTGTCTG
ACTAGGTGTCCTTCTATAATATTATGGGGTGGAGGGGGGTGGTATGGAGCAAGGGGCAAGTTGGGAAGAC
AACCTGTAGGGCCTGCGGGGTCTATTGGGAACCAAGCTGGAGTGCAGTGGCACAATCTTGGCTCACTGCA
ATCTCCGCCTCCTGGGTTCAAGCGATTCTCCTGCCTCAGCCTCCCGAGTTGTTGGGATTCCAGGCATGCA
TGACCAGGCTCAGCTAATTTTTGTTTTTTTGGTAGAGACGGGGTTTCACCATATTGGCCAGGCTGGTCTC
CAACTCCTAATCTCAGGTGATCTACCCACCTTGGCCTCCCAAATTGCTGGGATTACAGGCGTGAACCACT
GCTCCCTTCCCTGTCCTTCTGATTTTGTAGGTAACCACGTGCGGACCGAGCGGCCGCAGGAACCCCTAGT
GATGGAGTTGGCCACTCCCTCTCTGCGCGCTCGCTCGCTCACTGAGGCCGGGCGACCAAAGGTCGCCCGA
CGCCCGGGCTTTGCCCGGGCGGCCTCAGTGAGCGAGCGAGCGCGCAGCTGCCTGCAGGGGCGCCTGATGC
GGTATTTTCTCCTTACGCATCTGTGCGGTATTTCACACCGCATA
[95 nt withheld, positions 2985-3079]
T
[46 nt withheld, positions 3081-3126]
C
[141 nt withheld, positions 3128-3268]
CCTTTGACGTTGGAGTCCACGTTCTTT
[37 nt withheld, positions 3296-3332]
ACTCTATCTCGGGCTATTCTTTTGATTTATAAGGGATTTTGCCGATTTCGGTCTATTGGTTAAAAAATGA
GCTGATTTAACAAAAATTTAACGCGAATTTTAACAAAATATTAACGTTTACAATTTTATGGTGCACTCTC
AGTACAATCTGCTCTGATGCCGCATAGTTAAGCCAGCCCCGACACCCGCCAACACCCGCTGACGCGCCCT
GACGGGCTTGTCTGCTCCCGGCATCCGCTTACAGACAAGCTGTGACCGTCTCCGGGAGCTGCATGTGTCA
GAGGTTTTCACCGTCATCACCGAAACGCGCGAGACGAAAGGGCCTCGTGATACGCCTATTTTTATAGGTT
AATGTCATGATAATAATGGTTTCTTAGACGTCAGGTGGCACTTTTCGGGGAAATGTGCGCGGAACCCCTA
TTTGTTTATTTTTCTAAATACATTCAAATATGTATCCGCTCATGAGACAATAACCCTGATAAATGCTTCA
ATAATATTGAAAAAGGAAGAGTATGAGTATTCAACATTTCCGTGTCGCCCTTATTCCCTTTTTTGCGGCA
TTTTGCCTTCCTGTTTTTGCTCACCCAGAAACGCTGGTGAAAGTAAAAGATGCTGAAGATCAGTTGGGTG
CACGAGTGGGTTACATCGAACTGGATCTCAACAGCGGTAAGATCCTTGAGAGTTTTCGCCCCGAAGAACG
TTTTCCAATGATGAGCACTTTTAAAGTTCTGCTATGTGGCGCGGTATTATCCCGTATTGACGCCGGGCAA
GAGCAACTCGGTCGCCGCATACACTATTCTCAGAATGACTTGGTTGAGTACTCACCAGTCACAGAAAAGC
ATCTTACGGATGGCATGACAGTAAGAGAATTATGCAGTGCTGCCATAACCATGAGTGATAACACTGCGGC
CAACTTACTTCTGACAACGATCGGAGGACCGAAGGAGCTAACCGCTTTTTTGCACAACATGGGGGATCAT
GTAACTCGCCTTGATCGTTGGGAACCGGAGCTGAATGAAGCCATACCAAACGACGAGCGTGACACCACGA
TGCCTGTAGCAATGGCAACAACGTTGCGCAAACTATTAACTGGCGAACTACTTACTCTAGCTTCCCGGCA
ACAATTAATAGACTGGATGGAGGCGGATAAAGTTGCAGGACCACTTCTGCGCTCGGCCCTTCCGGCTGGC
TGGTTTATTGCTGATAAATCTGGAGCCGGTGAGCGTGGGTCTCGCGGTATCATTGCAGCACTGGGGCCAG
ATGGTAAGCCCTCCCGTATCGTAGTTATCTACACGACGGGGAGTCAGGCAACTATGGATGAACGAAATAG
ACAGATCGCTGAGATAGGTGCCTCACTGATTAAGCATTGGTAACTGTCAGACCAAGTTTACTCATATATA
CTTTAGATTGATTTAAAACTTCATTTTTAATTTAAAAGGATCTAGGTGAAGATCCTTTTTGATAATCTCA
TGACCAAAATCCCTTAACGTGAGTTTTCGTTCCACTGAGCGTCAGACCCCGTAGAAAAGATCAAAGGATC
TTCTTGAGATCCTTTTTTTCTGCGCGTAATCTGCTGCTTGCAAACAAAAAAACCACCGCTACCAGCGGTG
GTTTGTTTGCCGGATCAAGAGCTACCAACTCTTTTTCCGAAGGTAACTGGCTTCAGCAGAGCGCAGATAC
CAAATACTGTTCTTCTAGTGTAGCCGTAGTTAGGCCACCACTTCAAGAACTCTGTAGCACCGCCTACATA
CCTCGCTCTGCTAATCCTGTTACCAGTGGCTGCTGCCAGTGGCGATAAGTCGTGTCTTACCGGGTTGGAC
TCAAGACGATAGTTACCGGATAAGGCGCAGCGGTCGGGCTGAACGGGGGGTTCGTGCACACAGCCCAGCT
TGGAGCGAACGACCTACACCGAACTGAGATACCTACAGCGTGAGCTATGAGAAAGCGCCACGCTTCCCGA
AGGGAGAAAGGCGGACAGGTATCCGGTAAGCGGCAGGGTCGGAACAGGAGAGCGCACGAGGGAGCTTCCA
GGGGGAAACGCCTGGTATCTTTATAGTCCTGTCGGGTTTCGCCACCTCTGACTTGAGCGTCGATTTTTGT
GATGCTCGTCAGGGGGGCGGAGCCTATGGAAAAACGCCAGCAACGCGGCCTTTTTACGGTTCCTGGCCTT
TTGCTGGCCTTTTGCTCACATGT
